>Addgene plasmid #58289 | pERB171 | depositor full sequence | sequence record 89866 | pERB171 sequence 11501 bps
AAGCTTAATAAACACGGAAGGAGACAATACCGGAAGGAACCCGCGCTATGACGGCAATAAAAAGACAGAA
TAAAACGCACGGGTGTTGGGTCGTTTGTTCATAAACGCGGGGTTCGGTCCCAGGGCTGGCACTCTGTCGA
TACCCCACCGAGACCCCATTGGGGCCAATACGCCCGCGTTTCTTCCTTTTCCCCACCCCACCCCCCAAGT
TCGGGTGAAGGCCCAGGGCTCGCAGCCAACGTCGGGGCGGCAGGCCCTGCCATAGCCACTGGCCCCGTGG
GTTAGGGACGGGGTCCCCCATTCGAGAATAAATAACTTCGTATAAAGTATCCTATACGAAGTTATCACCC
TGCAGTACGTATCCGGTAGCCTTGCAGAAGTTGGTCGTGAGGCACTGGGCAGGTAAGTATCAAGGTTACA
AGACAGGTTTAAGGAGACCAATAGAAACTGGGCTTGTCGAGACAGAGAAGACTCTTGCGTTTCGGTCGAC
TTCTAGAGCTCTGGAGGCTTGCTGAAGGCTGTATGCTGATATGGATTCATGTGCACATGGTTTTGGCCAC
TGACTGACCATGTGCATGAATCCATATCAGGACACAAGGCCTGTTACTAGCACTCACATGGAACAAATGG
CCGAATTCGGCGCTAGCTGCTGATATCGCATACGCGTGGACCAGATAGGCACCTATTGGTCTTACTGACA
TCCACTTTGCCTTTCTCTCCACAGGTGTCGGTACCGCGGGCCCGGGATCCACCGGCGCGCCACCATGTCT
GTGGATCCAATGACCTACGAGGCCCAGTTCTTTGGCTTCACGCCACAAACGTGCATGCTTCGGATCTACA
TTGCATTTCAAGACTACCTATTTGAAGTGATGCAGGCCGTTGAACAGGTTATTCTGAAGAAGCTGGATGG
CATCCCAGACTGTGACATTAGCCCAGTGCAGATTCGCAAATGCACAGAGAAGTTTCTTTGCTTCATGAAA
GGACATTTTGATAACCTTTTTAGCAAAATGGAGCAACTGTTTTTGCAGCTGATTTTACGTATTCCCTCAA
ACATCTTGCTTCCTGAAGATAAATGTAAGGAGACACCTTATAGTGAGGAAGATTTTCAGCATCTCCAGAA
AGAAATTGAACAGTTACAGGAGAAGTACAAGACTGAATTATGTACTAAGCAGGCCCTTCTTGCAGAATTA
GAAGAGCAAAAAATTGTTCAGGCCAAACTCAAACAGACGTTGACTTTCTTTGATGAGCTTCATAATGTTG
GCAGAGATCATGGGACTAGTGATTTTAGGGAGAGTTTAGTATCCCTGGTTCAGAACTCCAGAAAACTACA
GAACATTAGAGACAATGTGGAAAAGGAATCGAAACGACTGAAAATATCTATGCTAGCAGGGAGCACTGAA
TTCTCTAGAGGAGTGCAGGTGGAAACCATCTCCCCAGGAGACGGGCGCACCTTCCCCAAGCGCGGCCAGA
CCTGCGTGGTGCACTACACCGGGATGCTTGAAGATGGAAAGAAATTTGATTCCTCCCGGGACAGAAACAA
GCCCTTTAAGTTTATGCTAGGCAAGCAGGAGGTGATCCGAGGCTGGGAAGAAGGGGTTGCCCAGATGAGT
GTGGGTCAGAGAGCCAAACTGACTATATCTCCAGATTATGCCTATGGTGCCACTGGGCACCCAGGCATCA
TCCCACCACATGCCACTCTCGTCTTCGATGTGGAGCTTCTAAAACTGGAAACTAGAGGCGTGCAGGTCGA
GACCATCAGCCCCGGCGACGGCCGCACCTTTCCCAAGAGAGGCCAGACTTGCGTGGTCCACTACACCGGC
ATGCTGGAGGACGGCAAGAAGTTCGACAGCAGCCGCGACCGCAACAAGCCCTTCAAGTTCATGCTGGGCA
AACAGGAAGTGATCCGCGGCTGGGAGGAAGGCGTGGCTCAGATGAGCGTGGGGCAGCGGGCCAAGCTGAC
CATCAGCCCCGACTATGCCTACGGCGCCACCGGCCACCCCGGCATCATCCCCCCCCACGCCACCCTGGTG
TTCGACGTGGAGCTGCTGAAGCTGGAGACTAGTGAATTCGGAGTGCAGGTGGAAACCATCTCCCCAGGAG
ACGGGCGCACCTTCCCCAAGCGCGGCCAGACCTGCGTGGTGCACTACACCGGGATGCTTGAAGATGGAAA
GAAATTTGATTCCTCCCGGGACAGAAACAAGCCCTTTAAGTTTATGCTAGGCAAGCAGGAGGTGATCCGA
GGCTGGGAAGAAGGGGTTGCCCAGATGAGTGTGGGTCAGAGAGCCAAACTGACTATATCTCCAGATTATG
CCTATGGTGCCACTGGGCACCCAGGCATCATCCCACCACATGCCACTCTCGTCTTCGATGTGGAGCTTCT
AAAACTGGAATGATCTAGAGGGCCCTATTCATCGATAAGCTTGATATCGAATTCCTGCAGCCCGGGGGAT
CCGCCCCTCTCCCTCCCCCCCCCCTAACGTTACTGGCCGAAGCCGCTTGGAATAAGGCCGGTGTGCGTTT
GTCTATATGTTATTTTCCACCATATTGCCGTCTTTTGGCAATGTGAGGGCCCGGAAACCTGGCCCTGTCT
TCTTGACGAGCATTCCTAGGGGTCTTTCCCCTCTCGCCAAAGGAATGCAAGGTCTGTTGAATGTCGTGAA
GGAAGCAGTTCCTCTGGAAGCTTCTTGAAGACAAACAACGTCTGTAGCGACCCTTTGCAGGCAGCGGAAC
CCCCCACCTGGCGACAGGTGCCTCTGCGGCCAAAAGCCACGTGTATAAGATACACCTGCAAAGGCGGCAC
AACCCCAGTGCCACGTTGTGAGTTGGATAGTTGTGGAAAGAGTCAAATGGCTCTCCTCAAGCGTATTCAA
CAAGGGGCTGAAGGATGCCCAGAAGGTACCCCATTGTATGGGATCTGATCTGGGGCCTCGGTACACATGC
TTTACATGTGTTTAGTCGAGGTTAAAAAAACGTCTAGGCCCCCCGAACCACGGGGACGTGGTTTTCCTTT
GAAAAACACGATGATAATATGGCCACAACCATGACCGAGTACAAGCCCACGGTGCGCCTCGCCACCCGCG
ACGACGTCCCCCGGGCCGTACGCACCCTCGCCGCCGCGTTCGCCGACTACCCCGCCACGCGCCACACCGT
CGACCCGGACCGCCACATCGAGCGGGTCACCGAGCTGCAAGAACTCTTCCTCACGCGCGTCGGGCTCGAC
ATCGGCAAGGTGTGGGTCGCGGACGACGGCGCCGCGGTGGCGGTCTGGACCACGCCGGAGAGCGTCGAAG
CGGGGGCGGTGTTCGCCGAGATCGGCCCGCGCATGGCCGAGTTGAGCGGTTCCCGGCTGGCCGCGCAGCA
ACAGATGGAAGGCCTCCTGGCGCCGCACCGGCCCAAGGAGCCCGCGTGGTTCCTGGCCACCGTCGGCGTG
TCGCCCGACCACCAGGGCAAGGGTCTGGGCAGCGCCGTCGTGCTCCCCGGAGTGGAGGCGGCCGAGCGCG
CCGGGGTGCCCGCCTTCCTGGAGACCTCCGCGCCCCGCAACCTCCCCTTCTACGAGCGGCTCGGCTTCAC
CGTCACCGCCGACGTCGAGGTGCCCGAAGGACCGCGCACCTGGTGCATGACCCGCAAGCCCGGTGCCTAG
CCGGAGACCGAAAGGAGCGCACGACCCCATGGCTCCGACCGAAGCCGACCCGGGCGGCCCCGCCGACCCC
GCACCCGCCCCCGAGGCCCACCGACTCTAGAGCTCGCTGATCAGCCTCGACTGTGCCTTCTAGTTGCCAG
CCATCTGTTGTTTGCCCCTCCCCCGTGCCTTCCTTGACCCTGGAAGGTGCCACTCCCACTGTCCTTTCCT
AATAAAATGAGGAAATTGCATCGCATTGTCTGAGTAGGTGTCATTCTATTCTGGGGGGTGGGGTGGGGCA
GGACAGCAAGGGGGAGGATTGGGAAGACAATAGCACTAGTTTCGCGTTAAGATACATTGATGAGTTTGGA
CAAACCACAACTAGAATGCAGTGAAAAAAATGCTTTATTTGTGAAATTTGTGATGCTATTGCTTTATTTG
TAACCATTATAAGCTGCAATAAACAAGTTAACAACAACAATTGCATTCATTTTATGTTTCAGGTTCAGGG
GGAGGTGTGGGAGGTTTTTTAAAGCAAGTAAAACCTCTACAAATGTGGTATGGCTGATTATGATCAGTTA
TCTAGATCCGGTGGATCTATTTACCCGGGGAGCATGTCAAGGTCAAAATCGTCAAGGGCATCGGCTGGGA
GCATGTCTAAGTCAAAATCGTCAAGGGCGTCGGTCGGCCCGCCGCTTTCGCACTTTAGCTGTTTCTCCAG
GCCACATATGATTAGTTCCAGGCCGAAAAGGAAGGCAGGTTCGGCTCCCTGCCGGTCGAACAGCTCAATT
GCTTGTCTCAGAAGTGGGGGCATAGAATCGGTGGTAGGTGTCTCTCTTTCCTCTTTTGCTACTTGATGCT
CCTGTTCCTCCAATACGCAGCCCAGTGTAAAGTGGCCCACGGCGGACAGAGCGTACAGTGCGTTCTCCAG
GGAGAAGCCTTGCTGACACAGGAACGCGAGCTGATTTTCCAGGGTTTCGTACTGTTTCTCTGTTGGGCGG
GTGCCGAGATGCACTTTAGCCCCGTCGCGATGTGAGAGGAGAGCACAGCGGTATGACTTGGCGTTGTTCC
GCAGAAAGTCTTGCCATGACTCGCCTTCCAGGGGGCAGAAGTGGGTATGATGCCTGTCCAGCATCTCGAT
TGGCAGGGCATCGAGCAGGGCCCGCTTGTTCTTCACGTGCCAGTACAGGGTAGGCTGCTCAACTCCCAGC
TTTTGAGCGAGTTTCCTTGTCGTCAGGCCTTCGATACCGACACCATTGAGTAATTCCAGAGCTCCGTTTA
TGACTTTGCTCTTGTCCAGCCTAGACATGGTGGCTAGCGTCTAACAAAAAAGCCAAAAACGGCCAGAATT
TAGCGGACAATTTACTAGTCTAACACTGAAAATTACATATTGACCCAAATGATTACATTTCAAAAGGTGC
CTAAAAAACTTCACAAAACACACTCGCCAACCCCGAGCGCATAGTTCAAAACCGGAGCTTCAGCTACTTA
AGAAGATAGGTACATAAAACCGACCAAAGAAACTGACGCCTCACTTATCCCTCCCCTCACCAGAGGTCCG
GCGCCTGTCGATTCAGGAGAGCCTACCCTAGGCCCGAACCCTGCGTCCTGCGACGGAGAAAAGCCTACCG
CACACCTACCGGCAGGTGGCCCCACCCTGCATTATAAGCCAACAGAACGGGTGACGTCACGACACGACGA
GGGCGCGCGCTCCCAAAGGTACGGGTGCACTGCCCAACGGCACCGCCATAACTGCCGCCCCCGCAACAGA
CGACAAACCGAGTTCTCCAGTCAGTGACAAACTTCACGTCAGGGTCCCCAGATGGTGCCCCAGCCCATCT
CACCCGAATAAGAGCTTTCCCGCATTAGCGAAGGCCTCAAGACCTTGGGTTCTTGCCGCCCACCATGCCC
CCCACCTTGTTTCAACGACCTCACAGCCCGCCTCACAAGCGTCTTCCATTCAAGACTCGGGAACAGCCGC
CATTTTGCTGCGCTCCCCCCAACCCCCAGTTCAGGGCAACCTTGCTCGCGGACCCAGACTACAGCCCTTG
GCGGTCTCTCCACACGCTTCCGTCCCACCGAGCGGCCCGGCGGCCACGAAAGCCCCGGCCAGCCCAGCAG
CCCGCTACTCACCAAGTGACGATCACAGCGATCCACAAACAAGAACCGCGACCCAAATCCCGGCTGCGAC
GGAACTAGCTGTGCCACACCCGGCGCGTCCTTATATAATCATCGGCGTTCACCGCCCCACGGAGATCCCT
CCGCAGAATCGCCGAGAAGGGACTACTTTTCCTCGCCTGTTCCGCTCTCTGGAAAGAAAACCAGTGCCCT
AGAGTCACCCAAGTCCCGTCCTAAAATGTCCTTCTGCTGATACTGGGGTTCTAAGGCCGAGTCTTATGAG
CAGCGGGCCGCTGTCCTGAGCGTCCGGGCGGAAGGATCAGGACGCTCGCTGCGCCCTTCGTCTGACGTGG
CAGCGCTCGCCGTGAGGAGGGGGGCGCCCGCGGGAGGCGCCAAAACCCGGCGCGGAGGCCACGCGTACTA
GACGAGTTTACTCCCTATCAGTGATAGAGAACGATGTCGAGTTTACTCCCTATCAGTGATAGAGAACGTA
TGTCGAGTTTACTCCCTATCAGTGATAGAGAACGTATGTCGAGTTTACTCCCTATCAGTGATAGAGAACG
TATGTCGAGTTTATCCCTATCAGTGATAGAGAACGTATGTCGAGTTTACTCCCTATCAGTGATAGAGAAC
GTATGTCGAGGTAGGCGTGTACGGTGGGAGGCCTATATAAGCAGAGCTCGTTTAGTGAACCGTCAGATCG
CACCGGGTGACTCTCTTAAGGTAGCCTTGCAGAAGTTGGTCGTGAGGCACTGGGCAGGTAAGTATCAAGG
TTACAAGACAGGTTTAAGGAGACCAATAGAAACTGGGCTTGTCGAGACAGAGAAGACTCTTGCGTTTCGG
TCGACTTCTAGAGCTCTGGAGGCTTGCTGAAGGCTGTATGCTAGAGACGTACAGATGCGTCTCACAGGAC
ACAAGGCCTGTTACTAGCACTCACATGGAACAAATGGCCGAATTCGGCGCTAGCTGCTGATATCGCATAC
GCGTGGACCAGATAGGCACCTATTGGTCTTACTGACATCCACTTTGCCTTTCTCTCCACAGGTGTCGGTA
CCGCGGGCCCGGGATCCACCGGTCACCATGGCTTCTAGAATCCTCTGGCATGAGATGTGGCATGAAGGCC
TGGAAGAGGCATCTCGTTTGTACTTTGGGGAAAGGAACGTGAAAGGCATGTTTGAGGTGCTGGAGCCCTT
GCATGCTATGATGGAACGGGGCCCCCAGACTCTGAAGGAAACATCCTTTAATCAGGCCTATGGTCGAGAT
TTAATGGAGGCCCAAGAGTGGTGCAGGAAGTACATGAAATCAGGGAATGTCAAGGACCTCCTCCAAGCCT
GGGACCTCTATTATCATGTGTTCCGACGAATCTCAAAGACTAGTCCGGTCGCCACCATGGTGAGCAAGGG
CGAGGAGGATAACATGGCCATCATCAAGGAGTTCATGCGCTTCAAGGTGCACATGGAGGGCTCCGTGAAC
GGCCACGAGTTCGAGATCGAGGGCGAGGGCGAGGGCCGCCCCTACGAGGGCACCCAGACCGCCAAGCTGA
AGGTGACCAAGGGTGGCCCCCTGCCCTTCGCCTGGGACATCCTGTCCCCTCAGTTCATGTACGGCTCCAA
GGCCTACGTGAAGCACCCCGCCGACATCCCCGACTACTTGAAGCTGTCCTTCCCCGAGGGCTTCAAGTGG
GAGCGCGTGATGAACTTCGAGGACGGCGGCGTGGTGACCGTGACCCAGGACTCCTCCCTGCAGGACGGCG
AGTTCATCTACAAGGTGAAGCTGCGCGGCACCAACTTCCCCTCCGACGGCCCCGTAATGCAGAAGAAGAC
CATGGGCTGGGAGGCCTCCTCCGAGCGGATGTACCCCGAGGACGGCGCCCTGAAGGGCGAGATCAAGCAG
AGGCTGAAGCTGAAGGACGGCGGCCACTACGACGCTGAGGTCAAGACCACCTACAAGGCCAAGAAGCCCG
TGCAGCTGCCCGGCGCCTACAACGTCAACATCAAGTTGGACATCACCTCCCACAACGAGGACTACACCAT
CGTGGAACAGTACGAACGCGCCGAGGGCCGCCACTCCACCGGCGGCATGGACGAGCTGTATAAGGCCGGC
TCCAGCTCTGCCGAACAGAGCTTCCTGTTCTCCAGGGAGGAGGCGGACACGCTCAGGTTGAAGGTCGAGG
AGCTGGAAGGCGAGCGGAGTCGGCTGGAGGAGGAAAAGAGGATGCTGGAGGCACAGCTGGAGCGGCGAGC
TCTGCAGGGTGACTATGACCAGAGCAGGACCAAAGTGCTGCACATGAGCCTGAACCCCACCAGTGTGGCC
AGGCAGCGCCTGCACGAGGACCACAGCCAGCTGCAGGCGGAGTGCGAGCGACTGCGCGGGCTCCTGCGCG
CCATGGAGAGAGGAGGCACCGTCCCAGCCGACCTTGAGGCTGCCGCCGCGAGTCTGCCATCGTCCAAGGA
GGTGGCAGAGCTGAAGAAGCAGGTGGAGAGTGCCGAGCTGAAGAACCAGCGGCTCAAGGAGGTTTTCCAG
ACCAAGATCCAGGAGTTCCGCAAGGCCTGCTACACGCTCACCGGCTACCAGATCGACATCACCACGGAGA
ACCAGTACCGGCTGACCTCGCTGTACGCCGAGCACCCAGGCGACTGCCTCATCTTCAAGGCCACCAGCCC
CTCGGGTTCCAAGATGCAGCTACTGGAGACAGAGTTCTCACACACCGTGGGCGAGCTCATCGAGGTGCAC
CTGCGGCGCCAGGACAGCATCCCTGCCTTCCTCAGCTCGCTCACCCTCGAGCTCTTCAGCCGCCAGACCG
TGGCGTAGGGATCCCTATGATGTACAAGTAAACACTCAGGTGCAGGCTGCCTATCAGAAGGTGGTGGCTG
GTGTGGCCAATGCCCTGGCTCACAAATACCACTGAGATCTTTTTCCCTCTGCCAAAAATTATGGGGACAT
CATGAAGCCCCTTGAGCATCTGACTTCTGGCTAATAAAGGAAATTTATTTTCATTGCAATAGTGTGTTGG
AATTTTTTGTGTCTCTCACTCGGAAGGACATATGGGAGGGCAAATCATTTAAAACATCAGAATGAGTATT
TGGTTTAGAGTTTGGCAACATATGCCATATGCTGGCTGCCATGAACAAAGGTGGCTATAAAGAGGTCATC
AGTATATGAAACAGCCCCCTGCTGTCCATTCCTTATTCCATAGAAAAGCCTTGACTTGAGGTTAGATTTT
TTTTATATTTTGTTTTGTGTTATTTTTTTCTTTAACATCCCTAAAATTTTCCTTACATGTTTTACTAGCC
AGATTTTTCCTCCTCTCCTGACTACTCCCAGTCATAGCTGTCCCTCTTCTCTTATGAAGATCCCTCGACC
TGAGCGTCGAGCTAGCATATGGATCCATATAACTTCGTATAATGTATGCTATACGAAGTTATTACGATAC
CGTCAACTTGTTTATTGCAGCTTATAATGGTTACAAATAAAGCAATAGCATCACAAATTTCACAAATAAA
GCATTTTTTTCACTGCATTCTAGTTGTGGTTTGTCCAAACTCATCAATGTATCTTAGGTACCCAGCTTTT
GTTCCCTTTAGTGAGGGTTAATTGCGCGCTTGGCGTAATCATGGTCATAGCTGTTTCCTGTGTGAAATTG
TTATCCGCTCACAATTCCACACAACATACGAGCCGGAAGCATAAAGTGTAAAGCCTGGGGTGCCTAATGA
GTGAGCTAACTCACATTAATTGCGTTGCGCTCACTGCCCGCTTTCCAGTCGGGAAACCTGTCGTGCCAGC
TGCATTAATGAATCGGCCAACGCGCGGGGAGAGGCGGTTTGCGTATTGGGCGCTCTTCCGCTTCCTCGCT
CACTGACTCGCTGCGCTCGGTCGTTCGGCTGCGGCGAGCGGTATCAGCTCACTCAAAGGCGGTAATACGG
TTATCCACAGAATCAGGGGATAACGCAGGAAAGAACATGTGAGCAAAAGGCCAGCAAAAGGCCAGGAACC
GTAAAAAGGCCGCGTTGCTGGCGTTTTTCCATAGGCTCCGCCCCCCTGACGAGCATCACAAAAATCGACG
CTCAAGTCAGAGGTGGCGAAACCCGACAGGACTATAAAGATACCAGGCGTTTCCCCCTGGAAGCTCCCTC
GTGCGCTCTCCTGTTCCGACCCTGCCGCTTACCGGATACCTGTCCGCCTTTCTCCCTTCGGGAAGCGTGG
CGCTTTCTCATAGCTCACGCTGTAGGTATCTCAGTTCGGTGTAGGTCGTTCGCTCCAAGCTGGGCTGTGT
GCACGAACCCCCCGTTCAGCCCGACCGCTGCGCCTTATCCGGTAACTATCGTCTTGAGTCCAACCCGGTA
AGACACGACTTATCGCCACTGGCAGCAGCCACTGGTAACAGGATTAGCAGAGCGAGGTATGTAGGCGGTG
CTACAGAGTTCTTGAAGTGGTGGCCTAACTACGGCTACACTAGAAGAACAGTATTTGGTATCTGCGCTCT
GCTGAAGCCAGTTACCTTCGGAAAAAGAGTTGGTAGCTCTTGATCCGGCAAACAAACCACCGCTGGTAGC
GGTGGTTTTTTTGTTTGCAAGCAGCAGATTACGCGCAGAAAAAAAGGATCTCAAGAAGATCCTTTGATCT
TTTCTACGGGGTCTGACGCTCAGTGGAACGAAAACTCACGTTAAGGGATTTTGGTCATGAGATTATCAAA
AAGGATCTTCACCTAGATCCTTTTAAATTAAAAATGAAGTTTTAAATCAATCTAAAGTATATATGAGTAA
ACTTGGTCTGACAGTTACCAATGCTTAATCAGTGAGGCACCTATCTCAGCGATCTGTCTATTTCGTTCAT
CCATAGTTGCCTGACTCCCCGTCGTGTAGATAACTACGATACGGGAGGGCTTACCATCTGGCCCCAGTGC
TGCAATGATACCGCGAGACCCACGCTCACCGGCTCCAGATTTATCAGCAATAAACCAGCCAGCCGGAAGG
GCCGAGCGCAGAAGTGGTCCTGCAACTTTATCCGCCTCCATCCAGTCTATTAATTGTTGCCGGGAAGCTA
GAGTAAGTAGTTCGCCAGTTAATAGTTTGCGCAACGTTGTTGCCATTGCTACAGGCATCGTGGTGTCACG
CTCGTCGTTTGGTATGGCTTCATTCAGCTCCGGTTCCCAACGATCAAGGCGAGTTACATGATCCCCCATG
TTGTGCAAAAAAGCGGTTAGCTCCTTCGGTCCTCCGATCGTTGTCAGAAGTAAGTTGGCCGCAGTGTTAT
CACTCATGGTTATGGCAGCACTGCATAATTCTCTTACTGTCATGCCATCCGTAAGATGCTTTTCTGTGAC
TGGTGAGTACTCAACCAAGTCATTCTGAGAATAGTGTATGCGGCGACCGAGTTGCTCTTGCCCGGCGTCA
ATACGGGATAATACCGCGCCACATAGCAGAACTTTAAAAGTGCTCATCATTGGAAAACGTTCTTCGGGGC
GAAAACTCTCAAGGATCTTACCGCTGTTGAGATCCAGTTCGATGTAACCCACTCGTGCACCCAACTGATC
TTCAGCATCTTTTACTTTCACCAGCGTTTCTGGGTGAGCAAAAACAGGAAGGCAAAATGCCGCAAAAAAG
GGAATAAGGGCGACACGGAAATGTTGAATACTCATACTCTTCCTTTTTCAATATTATTGAAGCATTTATC
AGGGTTATTGTCTCATGAGCGGATACATATTTGAATGTATTTAGAAAAATAAACAAATAGGGGTTCCGCG
CACATTTCCCCGAAAAGTGCC
Features (pLannotate 1.2.2; 41 found; start..end, strand, type, name):
     52..100     +  polyA_signal   HSV TK poly(A) signal: herpes simplex virus thymidine kinase polyadenylation signal (Cole and Stacy, 1985)
    312..345     -  protein_bind   lox2272: Cre-mediated recombination occurs in the 8-bp core sequence (GGATACTT). lox2272 sites are compatible with each other, but incompatible with loxP or loxN sites (Lee and Saito, 1988). Cre recombinase
    403..483     +  intron         chimeric intron (fragment): chimera between introns from human β-globin and immunoglobulin heavy chain genes
    501..527     +  ncRNA          5' miR-155: sequence upstream of the precursor of mouse miR-155 microRNA (Uva et al., 2013) miRNA
    591..632     +  ncRNA          3' miR-155: sequence downstream of the precursor of mouse miR-155 microRNA (Uva et al., 2013) miRNA
    674..724     +  intron         chimeric intron (fragment): chimera between introns from human β-globin and immunoglobulin heavy chain genes
    729..755     +  misc_feature   MCS (fragment): multiple cloning site
    765..1379    +  CDS            MIS12: MIS12_HUMAN - Experimental evidence at protein level: Swiss-Prot protein existence level 1. Part of the MIS12 complex which is required for normal chromosome alignment and segregation and for kinetochore formation during mitosis (PubMed:12515822, PubMed:15502821, PubMed:16585270). Essential for proper kinetochore microtubule attachments (PubMed:23891108). From Homo sapiens (Human).
   1410..1730    +  CDS            DmrB: F36V mutant of FK506-binding protein FKBP12 binds synthetic ligands that do not bind wild-type FKBP
   1737..2057    +  CDS            FKBP: human FK506-binding protein FKBP12 synthetic gene with alternative codons
   2070..2393    +  CDS            FKBP: human FK506-binding protein FKBP12
   2411..2452    -  misc_feature   MCS (fragment): pBluescript multiple cloning site
   2454..3040    +  misc_feature   IRES2: internal ribosome entry site (IRES) of the encephalomyocarditis virus (EMCV)
   3041..3638    +  CDS            PuroR (fragment): puromycin N-acetyltransferase; pac from Streptomyces alboniger; confers resistance to puromycin
   3669..3734    +  CDS            dmpM (fragment): DMPM_STRAD - Protein inferred from homology: Swiss-Prot protein existence level 3. From Streptomyces alboniger.
   3761..3872    +  polyA_signal   bGH poly(A) signal: bovine growth hormone polyadenylation signal
   3968..4089    -  polyA_signal   SV40 poly(A) signal: SV40 polyadenylation signal
   4112..4196    -  CDS            large T antigen (fragment): large T antigen from SV40 (simian virus 40)
   4221..4928    -  CDS            rtTA3: reverse tetracycline transactivator 3 activates expression from Tet-responsive promoters in the presence of doxycycline
   4939..6150    -  promoter       UbC promoter: human ubiquitin C promoter
   6163..6441    +  promoter       tight TRE promoter (fragment): Tet-responsive promoter PTight, consisting of seven tet operator sequences followed by the minimal CMV promoter
   6498..6578    +  intron         chimeric intron (fragment): chimera between introns from human β-globin and immunoglobulin heavy chain genes
   6596..6622    +  ncRNA          5' miR-155: sequence upstream of the precursor of mouse miR-155 microRNA (Uva et al., 2013) miRNA
   6648..6689    +  ncRNA          3' miR-155: sequence downstream of the precursor of mouse miR-155 microRNA (Uva et al., 2013) miRNA
   6731..6781    +  intron         chimeric intron (fragment): chimera between introns from human β-globin and immunoglobulin heavy chain genes
   6786..6813    +  misc_feature   MCS (fragment): multiple cloning site
   6830..7108    +  CDS            FRB*: T2098L mutant of FKBP-rapamycin binding domain of human FRAP binds synthetic ligands such as AP21967
   7127..7834    +  CDS            mCherry: mCherry is a basic (constitutively fluorescent) red fluorescent protein published in 2004, derived from Discosoma sp.. It is reported to be a very rapidly-maturing monomer with low acid sensitivity.
   7832..8545    +  CDS            MAD1L1 (fragment): MD1L1_HUMAN - Also known as MAD1, TXBP181. Experimental evidence at protein level: Swiss-Prot protein existence level 1. [Isoform 3]: Sequesters MAD2L1 in the cytoplasm preventing its function as an activator of the mitotic spindle assembly checkpoint (SAC) resulting in SAC impairment and chromosomal instability in hepatocellular carcinomas. From Homo sapiens (Human).
   8577..8642    +  CDS            HBB (fragment): HBB_PONPY - Experimental evidence at transcript level: Swiss-Prot protein existence level 2. Involved in oxygen transport from the lung to the various peripheral tissues. From Pongo pygmaeus (Bornean orangutan).
   8713..8768    +  polyA_signal   β-globin poly(A) signal: rabbit β-globin polyadenylation signal (Gil and Proudfoot, 1987)
   9129..9162    -  protein_bind   loxP: Cre-mediated recombination occurs in the 8-bp core sequence (GCATACAT). Cre recombinase
   9175..9296    +  polyA_signal   SV40 poly(A) signal: SV40 polyadenylation signal
   9315..9333    -  promoter       T3 promoter: promoter for bacteriophage T3 RNA polymerase
   9376..9398    -  protein_bind   lac operator (fragment): The lac repressor binds to the lac operator to inhibit transcription in E. coli. This inhibition can be relieved by adding lactose or isopropyl-β-D-thiogalactopyranoside (IPTG). lac repressor encoded by lacI
   9402..9432    -  promoter       lac promoter: promoter for the E. coli lac operon
   9447..9468    -  protein_bind   CAP binding site: CAP binding activates transcription in the presence of cAMP. E. coli catabolite activator protein
   9481..9573    -  CDS            lacI (fragment): lac repressor; lacI; The lac repressor binds to the lac operator to inhibit transcription in E. coli. This inhibition can be relieved by adding lactose or isopropyl-β-D-thiogalactopyranoside (IPTG).
   9756..10344   -  rep_origin     ori: high-copy-number ColE1/pMB1/pBR322/pUC origin of replication
  10515..11375   -  CDS            AmpR: β-lactamase; bla; confers resistance to ampicillin, carbenicillin, and related antibiotics
  11376..11480   -  promoter       AmpR promoter: bla
