[The description below was written by a language model from this plasmid's Addgene catalogue record and pLannotate feature annotations shown in this document.]
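Description:
pERB171 is an 11.5 kb mammalian expression plasmid built on an inducible knockdown/cDNA backbone designed for recombinase-mediated cassette exchange (RMCE). It is propagated in E. coli at high copy from a ColE1/pUC-type origin under ampicillin selection. The mammalian payload lies between heterospecific lox2272 and loxP sites. Because these two sites cannot recombine with each other, Cre can swap the whole cassette into a matching acceptor locus in a host cell line.

The first unit, just inside the lox2272 site, has no annotated promoter of its own, so it is presumably driven from the acceptor locus after exchange, although the record does not state this. It begins with a chimeric intron carrying miR-155 flanking sequences, the scaffold for the listed FKBP-targeted miRNA. Human Mis12 follows, fused to three tandem FKBP12 repeats; one repeat is annotated as using alternative codons and one as the F36V variant. An EMCV IRES then links puromycin resistance to this transcript, which ends in a bGH poly(A) signal.

A UbC promoter on the opposite strand drives rtTA3. This activates a tight TRE promoter in the presence of doxycycline to express FRB (T2098L)-mCherry-Mad1 residues 485-718, terminated by a β-globin poly(A) signal. The inducible unit also contains an intronic miR-155 scaffold, which appears shorter than the first and may be empty.

Together these parts form a chemically induced dimerization system. Mis12-FKBP×3 provides a constitutive kinetochore anchor, and a rapamycin-type dimerizer recruits the red-fluorescent Mad1 C-terminal fragment to it. According to the associated publication title, the approach was used to test whether placing Mad1 at metaphase kinetochores is sufficient to reactivate the mitotic checkpoint.
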