Addgene plasmid #58289: pERB171
Purpose: const. Mis12-FKBP3; ind. FRB-mCH-Mad1^485-718
Depositing lab: Michael Lampson. Depositing organization: University of Pennsylvania. Publication: Recruitment of Mad1 to metaphase kinetochores is sufficient to reactivate the mitotic checkpoint. Ballister ER, Riegman M, Lampson MA. J Cell Biol. 2014 Mar 17;204(6):901-8. doi: 10.1083/jcb.201311113. PubMed 24637323.
Backbone
  Vector backbone: inducible knockdown/cDNA RMCE
  Vector type: Mammalian Expression
Growth in bacteria
  Bacterial resistance: Ampicillin, 100 μg/mL
  Growth temperature: 37°C
  Growth strain: DH5alpha
  Copy number: High Copy
Gene/Insert 1
  Gene/Insert name: Mis12-FKBPx3 (alt name: pERB171)
  Species: H. sapiens (human)
Gene/Insert 2
  Gene/Insert name: inducible FRB-mCh-Mad1^485-718
  Species: H. sapiens (human)
  Tag / fusion protein: mCherry
Gene/Insert 3
  Gene/Insert name: FKBP-targeted miRNA
Terms and licenses: Academic/Nonprofit Terms; Industry Terms: Not Available to Industry
How to cite: pERB171 was a gift from Michael Lampson (Addgene plasmid # 58289 ; http://n2t.net/addgene:58289 ; RRID:Addgene_58289)
