>Addgene plasmid #58289 | pERB171 | addgene partial sequence | sequence record 102072 | LNCX 5'-AGCTCGTTTAGTGAACCGTCAGATC-3'
TCGCCCTCGCCCTCGATCTCGAACTCGTGGCCGTTCACGGAGCCCTCCATGTGCACCTTGAAGCGCATGA
ACTCCTTGATGATGGCCATGTTATCCTCCTCGCCCTTGCTCACCATGGTGGCGACCGGACTAGTCTTTGA
GATTCGTCGGAACACATGATAATAGAGGTCCCAGGCTTGGAGGAGGTCCTTGACATTCCCTGATTTCATG
TACTTCCTGCACCACTCTTGGGCCTCCATTAAATCTCGACCATAGGCCTGATTAAAGGATGTTTCCTTCA
GAGTCTGGGGGCCCCGTTCCATCATAGCATGCAAGGGCTCCAGCACCTCAAACATGCCTTTCACGTTCCT
TTCCCCAAAGTACAAACGAGATGCCTCTTCCAGGCCTTCATGCCACATCTCATGCCAGAGGATTCTAGAA
GCCATGGTGACCGGTGGATCCCGGGCCCGCGGTACCGACACCTGTGGAGAGAAAGGCAAAGTGGATGTCA
GTAAGACCAATAGGTGCCTATCTGGTCCACGCGTATGCGATATCAGCAGCTAGCGCCGAATTCGGCCATT
TGTTCCATGTGAGTGCTAGTAACAGGCCTTGTGTCCTGTGAGACGCATCTGTACGTCTCTAGCATACAGC
CTTCAGCAAGCCTCCAGAGCTCTAGAAGTCGACCGAAACGCAAGAGTCTTCTCTGTCTCGACAAGCCCAG
TTTCTATTGGTCTCCTTAAACCTGTCTTGTAACCTTGATACTTACCTGCCCAGTGCCTCACGACCAACTT
CTGC
