>Addgene plasmid #58289 | pERB171 | addgene partial sequence | sequence record 102073 | pCDH-rev 5'-GCATTCCTTTGGCGAGAG-3'
GGGCCAGGTTTCCGGGCCCTCACATTGCCAAAAGACGGCAATATGGTGGAAAATAACATATAGACAAACG
CACACCGGCCTTATTCCAAGCGGCTTCGGCCAGTAACGTTAGGGGGGGGGGAGGGAGAGGGGCGGATCCC
CCGGGCTGCAGGAATTCGATATCAAGCTTATCGATGAATAGGGCCCTCTAGATCATTCCAGTTTTAGAAG
CTCCACATCGAAGACGAGAGTGGCATGTGGTGGGATGATGCCTGGGTGCCCAGTGGCACCATAGGCATAA
TCTGGAGATATAGTCAGTTTGGCTCTCTGACCCACACTCATCTGGGCAACCCCTTCTTCCCAGCCTCGGA
TCACCTCCTGCTTGCCTAGCATAAACTTAAAGGGCTTGTTTCTGTCCCGGGAGGAATCAAATTTCTTTCC
ATCTTCAAGCATCCCGGTGTAGTGCACCACGCAGGTCTGGCCGCGCTTGGGGAAGGTGCGCCCGTCTCCT
GGGGAGATGGTTTCCACCTGCACTCCGAATTCACTAGTCTCCAGCTTCAGCAGCTCCACGTCGAACACCA
GGGTGGCGTGGGGGGGGATGATGCCGGGGTGGCCGGTGGCGCCGTAGGCATAGTCGGGGCTGATGGTCAG
CTTGGCCCGCTGCCCCACGCTCATCTGAGCCACGCCTTCCTCCCAGCCGCGGATCACTTCCTGTTTGCCC
AGCATGAACTTG
