>Addgene plasmid #58289 | pERB171 | addgene partial sequence | sequence record 105642 | rb_glob_PA_term-R 5'-CCCATATGTCCTTCCGAGTG-3'
TTTCCTTTATTAGCCAGAAGTCAGATGCTCAAGGGGCTTCATGATGTCCCCATAATTTTTGGCAGAGGGA
AAAAGATCTCAGTGGTATTTGTGAGCCAGGGCATTGGCCACACCAGCCACCACCTTCTGATAGGCAGCCT
GCACCTGAGTGTTTACTTGTACATCATAGGGATCCCTACGCCACGGTCTGGCGGCTGAAGAGCTCGAGGG
TGAGCGAGCTGAGGAAGGCAGGGATGCTGTCCTGGCGCCGCAGGTGCACCTCGATGAGCTCGCCCACGGT
GTGTGAGAACTCTGTCTCCAGTAGCTGCATCTTGGAACCCGAGGGGCTGGTGGCCTTGAAGATGAGGCAG
TCGCCTGGGTGCTCGGCGTACAGCGAGGTCAGCCGGTACTGGTTCTCCGTGGTGATGTCGATCTGGTAGC
CGGTGAGCGTGTAGCAGGCCTTGCGGAACTCCTGGATCTTGGTCTGGAAAACCTCCTTGAGCCGCTGGTT
CTTCAGCTCGGCACTCTCCACCTGCTTCTTCAGCTCTGCCACCTCCTTGGACGATGGCAGACTCGCGGCG
GCAGCCTCAAGGTCGGCTGGGACGGTGCCTCCTCTCTCCATGGCGCGCAGGAGCCCGCGCAGTCGCTCGC
ACTCCGCCTGCAGCTGGCTGTGGTCCTCGTGCAGGCGCTG
