>Addgene plasmid #58289 | pERB171 | addgene partial sequence | sequence record 105643 | mCherry-F 5'-ccccgtaatgcagaagaaga-3'
GAGGACGGCGCCCTGAAGGGCGAGATCAAGCAGAGGCTGAAGCTGAAGGACGGCGGCCACTACGACGCTG
AGGTCAAGACCACCTACAAGGCCAAGAAGCCCGTGCAGCTGCCCGGCGCCTACAACGTCAACATCAAGTT
GGACATCACCTCCCACAACGAGGACTACACCATCGTGGAACAGTACGAACGCGCCGAGGGCCGCCACTCC
ACCGGCGGCATGGACGAGCTGTATAAGGCCGGCTCCAGCTCTGCCGAACAGAGCTTCCTGTTCTCCAGGG
AGGAGGCGGACACGCTCAGGTTGAAGGTCGAGGAGCTGGAAGGCGAGCGGAGTCGGCTGGAGGAGGAAAA
GAGGATGCTGGAGGCACAGCTGGAGCGGCGAGCTCTGCAGGGTGACTATGACCAGAGCAGGACCAAAGTG
CTGCACATGAGCCTGAACCCCACCAGTGTGGCCAGGCAGCGCCTGCACGAGGACCACAGCCAGCTGCAGG
CGGAGTGCGAGCGACTGCGCGGGCTCCTGCGCGCCATGGAGAGAGGAGGCACCGTCCCAGCCGACCTTGA
GGCTGCCGCCGCGAGTCTGCCATCGTCCAAGGAGGTGGCAGAGCTGAAGAAGCAGGTGGAGAGTGCCGAG
CTGAAGAACCAGCGGCTCAAGGAGGTTTTCCAGACCAAGATCCAGGAGTTCCGC
